Addgene plasmid #190569: plx307 SHOC2 WT G63R
Purpose: SHOC2 variant overexpression
Depositing lab: William Hahn. Depositing organization: Dana-Farber Cancer Institute. Publication: Structure-function analysis of the SHOC2-MRAS-PP1C holophosphatase complex. Kwon JJ, Hajian B, Bian Y, Young LC, Amor AJ, Fuller JR, Fraley CV, Sykes AM, So J, Pan J, Baker L, Lee SJ, Wheeler DB, Mayhew DL, Persky NS, Yang X, Root DE, Barsotti AM, Stamford AW, Perry CK, Burgin A, McCormick F, Lemke CT, Hahn WC, Aguirre AJ. Nature. 2022 Jul 13. pii: 10.1038/s41586-022-04928-2. doi: 10.1038/s41586-022-04928-2. PubMed 35831509.
Backbone
  Vector backbone: plx07
  Vector type: Mammalian Expression, Lentiviral
Growth in bacteria
  Bacterial resistance: Ampicillin, 100 μg/mL
  Growth temperature: 37°C
  Growth strain: NEB Stable
  Copy number: Unknown
Gene/Insert
  Gene/Insert name: SHOC2
  Species: H. sapiens (human)
  Entrez Gene: SHOC2 (a.k.a. NSLH1, SIAA0862, SOC2, SUR8)
Terms and licenses: Academic/Nonprofit Terms; Industry Terms: Not Available to Industry
How to cite: plx307 SHOC2 WT G63R was a gift from William Hahn (Addgene plasmid # 190569 ; http://n2t.net/addgene:190569 ; RRID:Addgene_190569)
