[The description below was written by a language model from this plasmid's Addgene catalogue record and pLannotate feature annotations shown in this document.]
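Description:
plx307 SHOC2 WT G63R is a third-generation, self-inactivating HIV-1 lentiviral expression plasmid (about 10.2 kb by the sequenced record) for overexpressing a variant of human SHOC2 in mammalian cells. The catalogue lists the backbone as "plx07", while the plasmid name says plx307. It is propagated in E. coli through a high-copy ColE1/pUC-type origin with ampicillin selection via β-lactamase, and it also carries an f1 origin. The recombination-tolerant growth strain listed is consistent with the repeated LTR sequences in the vector.

The viral transfer cassette begins with an RSV promoter fused to a truncated 5' LTR, which drives Tat-independent production of genomic RNA. This is followed by the Ψ packaging signal with a partial gag sequence, the RRE for Rev-dependent nuclear export, and a cPPT/CTS element. An SV40 early promoter/origin region precedes a puromycin N-acetyltransferase gene, allowing selection of transduced cells. The annotation tool labels this gene a fragment, probably because it spans the numbering origin. Downstream, the strong constitutive EF-1α promoter drives the SHOC2 open reading frame, which is flanked by attB1 and attB2 sites indicating Gateway cloning. A V5 epitope tag follows attB2, but the record does not confirm that it is read in frame with SHOC2. A WPRE enhances transcript expression, and the ΔU3 3' LTR inactivates the integrated provirus's LTR promoter.

SHOC2 is the leucine-rich-repeat regulatory subunit that, with MRAS and PP1C, dephosphorylates an inhibitory site on RAF to promote MAPK signalling. The name points to a G63R substitution, though the record has no separate mutation field. The stated purpose is SHOC2 variant overexpression, in the context of structure-function analysis of the holophosphatase complex.
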