Features (pLannotate 1.2.2; 33 found; start..end, strand, type, name):
    538..655     +  misc_feature   cPPT/CTS: central polypurine tract and central termination sequence of HIV-1
    720..786     +  CDS            small t antigen (fragment): SV40 (simian virus 40) small t antigen
    793..1971    +  promoter       EF-1α promoter: strong constitutive promoter for human elongation factor EF-1α
   1992..2009    +  protein_bind   attB1 (fragment): mutant version of attB; core recombination site for the Gateway® BP reaction BP Clonase™
   2015..3760    +  CDS            SHOC2: SHOC2_HUMAN - Also known as KIAA0862. Experimental evidence at protein level: Swiss-Prot protein existence level 1. Regulatory subunit of protein phosphatase 1 (PP1c) that acts as a M-Ras/MRAS effector and participates in MAPK pathway activation. Upon M-Ras/MRAS activation, targets PP1c to specifically dephosphorylate the 'Ser-259' inhibitory site of RAF1 kinase and stimulate RAF1 activity at specialized signaling complexes. From Homo sapiens (Human).
   3763..3786    -  protein_bind   attB2: mutant version of attB; recombination site for the Gateway® BP reaction BP Clonase™
   3794..3835    +  CDS            V5 tag: epitope tag from simian virus 5
   3886..4474    +  misc_feature   WPRE: woodchuck hepatitis virus posttranscriptional regulatory element
   4525..4544    +  misc_feature   cPPT/CTS (fragment): central polypurine tract and central termination sequence of HIV-1
   4546..4779    +  LTR            3' LTR (ΔU3): self-inactivating 3' long terminal repeat (LTR) from HIV-1
   4857..4978    +  polyA_signal   SV40 poly(A) signal: SV40 polyadenylation signal
   5018..5153    +  rep_origin     SV40 ori: SV40 origin of replication
   5174..5192    -  promoter       T7 promoter: promoter for bacteriophage T7 RNA polymerase
   5200..5355    +  CDS            lacZα (fragment): LacZα fragment of β-galactosidase; lacZ fragment
   5360..5788    +  rep_origin     f1 ori (sequence partly withheld): f1 bacteriophage origin of replication; arrow indicates direction of (+) strand synthesis
   5841..5945    +  promoter       AmpR promoter: bla
   5946..6806    +  CDS            AmpR: β-lactamase; bla; confers resistance to ampicillin, carbenicillin, and related antibiotics
   6977..7565    +  rep_origin     ori: high-copy-number ColE1/pMB1/pBR322/pUC origin of replication
   7748..7840    +  CDS            lacI (fragment): lac repressor; lacI; The lac repressor binds to the lac operator to inhibit transcription in E. coli. This inhibition can be relieved by adding lactose or isopropyl-β-D-thiogalactopyranoside (IPTG).
   7853..7874    +  protein_bind   CAP binding site: CAP binding activates transcription in the presence of cAMP. E. coli catabolite activator protein
   7889..7919    +  promoter       lac promoter: promoter for the E. coli lac operon
   7927..7943    +  protein_bind   lac operator: The lac repressor binds to the lac operator to inhibit transcription in E. coli. This inhibition can be relieved by adding lactose or isopropyl-β-D-thiogalactopyranoside (IPTG). lac repressor encoded by lacI
   7988..8006    +  promoter       T3 promoter: promoter for bacteriophage T3 RNA polymerase
   8034..8260    +  promoter       RSV promoter: Rous sarcoma virus enhancer/promoter
   8261..8441    +  LTR            5' LTR (truncated): truncated 5' long terminal repeat (LTR) from HIV-1
   8488..8613    +  misc_feature   HIV-1 Ψ: packaging signal of human immunodeficiency virus type 1
   8597..8960    +  CDS            HIV-1 gag (fragment): gag protein from human immunodeficiency virus 1; gag
   9106..9339    +  misc_feature   RRE: The Rev response element (RRE) of HIV-1 allows for Rev-dependent mRNA export from the nucleus to the cytoplasm.
   9716..9742    +  CDS            Rev (fragment): human immunodeficiency virus 1 (HIV-1) Rev protein; rev; enhances nuclear export of unspliced and incompletely spliced viral mRNAs
   9749..9772    +  promoter       SV40 promoter (fragment): SV40 early promoter
   9773..9844    +  promoter       SV40 promoter (fragment): SV40 enhancer and early promoter
   9868..10003   +  rep_origin     SV40 ori: SV40 origin of replication
  10049..489     +  CDS            PuroR (fragment) (across the origin): puromycin N-acetyltransferase; pac from Streptomyces; confers resistance to puromycin
>Addgene plasmid #190569 | plx307 SHOC2 WT G63R | addgene full sequence | sequence record 376553 | Addgene NGS Result
GTCGATCCGGACCGCCACATCGAGCGGGTCACCGAGCTGCAAGAACTCTTCCTCACGCGCGTCGGGCTCG
ACATCGGCAAGGTGTGGGTCGCGGACGACGGCGCCGCCGTGGCGGTCTGGACCACGCCGGAGAGCGTCGA
AGCGGGGGCGGTGTTCGCCGAGATCGGCCCGCGCATGGCCGAGTTGAGCGGTTCCCGGCTGGCCGCGCAG
CAACAGATGGAAGGCCTCCTGGCGCCGCACCGGCCCAAGGAGCCCGCGTGGTTCCTGGCCACCGTCGGCG
TCTCGCCCGACCACCAGGGCAAGGGTCTGGGCAGCGCCGTCGTGCTCCCCGGAGTGGAGGCGGCCGAGCG
CGCCGGGGTGCCCGCCTTCCTGGAGACCTCCGCGCCCCGCAACCTCCCCTTCTACGAGCGGCTCGGCTTC
ACCGTCACCGCCGACGTCGAGGTGCCCGAAGGACCGCGCACCTGGTGCATGACCCGCAAGCCCGGTGCCA
GTTAACGAATTCTAGATCTTGAGACAAATGGCAGTATTCATCCACAATTTTAAAAGAAAAGGGGGGATTG
GGGGGTACAGTGCAGGGGAAAGAATAGTAGACATAATAGCAACAGACATACAAACTAAAGAATTACAAAA
ACAAATTACAAAAATTCAAAATTTTCGGGTTTATTACAGGGACAGCAGAGATCCACTTTGGCGCCGGCTC
GAGGCCTGCAGGTGCAAAGATGGATAAAGTTTTAAACAGAGAGGAATCTTTGCAGCTAATGGACCTTCTA
GGTCTTGAAAGGAGTGGGAATTGGCTCCGGTGCCCGTCAGTGGGCAGAGCGCACATCGCCCACAGTCCCC
GAGAAGTTGGGGGGAGGGGTCGGCAATTGAACCGGTGCCTAGAGAAGGTGGCGCGGGGTAAACTGGGAAA
GTGATGTCGTGTACTGGCTCCGCCTTTTTCCCGAGGGTGGGGGAGAACCGTATATAAGTGCAGTAGTCGC
CGTGAACGTTCTTTTTCGCAACGGGTTTGCCGCCAGAACACAGGTAAGTGCCGTGTGTGGTTCCCGCGGG
CCTGGCCTCTTTACGGGTTATGGCCCTTGCGTGCCTTGAATTACTTCCACCTGGCTGCAGTACGTGATTC
TTGATCCCGAGCTTCGGGTTGGAAGTGGGTGGGAGAGTTCGAGGCCTTGCGCTTAAGGAGCCCCTTCGCC
TCGTGCTTGAGTTGAGGCCTGGCCTGGGCGCTGGGGCCGCCGCGTGCGAATCTGGTGGCACCTTCGCGCC
TGTCTCGCTGCTTTCGATAAGTCTCTAGCCATTTAAAATTTTTGATGACCTGCTGCGACGCTTTTTTTCT
GGCAAGATAGTCTTGTAAATGCGGGCCAAGATCTGCACACTGGTATTTCGGTTTTTGGGGCCGCGGGCGG
CGACGGGGCCCGTGCGTCCCAGCGCACATGTTCGGCGAGGCGGGGCCTGCGAGCGCGGCCACCGAGAATC
GGACGGGGGTAGTCTCAAGCTGGCCGGCCTGCTCTGGTGCCTGGCCTCGCGCCGCCGTGTATCGCCCCGC
CCTGGGCGGCAAGGCTGGCCCGGTCGGCACCAGTTGCGTGAGCGGAAAGATGGCCGCTTCCCGGCCCTGC
TGCAGGGAGCTCAAAATGGAGGACGCGGCGCTCGGGAGAGCGGGCGGGTGAGTCACCCACACAAAGGAAA
AGGGCCTTTCCGTCCTCAGCCGTCGCTTCATGTGACTCCACGGAGTACCGGGCGCCGTCCAGGCACCTCG
ATTAGTTCTCGAGCTTTTGGAGTACGTCGTCTTTAGGTTGGGGGGAGGGGTTTTATGCGATGGAGTTTCC
CCACACTGAGTGGGTGGAGACTGAAGTTAGGCCAGCTTGGCACTTGATGTAATTCTCCTTGGAATTTGCC
CTTTTTGAGTTTGGATCTTGGTTCATTCTCAAGCCTCAGACAGTGGTTCAAAGTTTTTTTCTTCCATTTC
AGGTGTCGTGAGGCTAGCATCGATTGATCAACAAGTTTGTACAAAAAAGTTGGCATGAGTAGTAGTTTAG
GAAAAGAAAAAGACTCTAAAGAAAAAGATCCCAAAGTACCATCAGCCAAGGAAAGAGAAAAGGAGGCAAA
AGCCTCTGGAGGTTTTGGGAAAGAGAGCAAAGAAAAAGAACCTAAGACCAAAGGGAAAGATGCCAAAGAT
GGAAAGAAGGACTCCAGTGCTGCCCAACCAAGAGTGGCATTTTCAGTTGACAATACGATCAAACGGCCAA
ACCCAGCACCTGGGACTAGAAAAAAATCCAGCAATGCAGAGGTGATTAAAGAGCTCAACAAATGCCGGGA
AGAGAATTCAATGCGTTTGGACTTATCCAAGAGATCTATACACATATTGCCATCATCAATCAAAGAGTTG
ACTCAATTAACAGAACTTTATTTATACAGTAACAAATTGCAGTCCCTCCCAGCAGAGGTGGGATGTTTAG
TAAATCTCATGACACTGGCTCTAAGTGAAAATTCACTTACCAGTTTGCCTGACTCTCTTGATAACTTGAA
GAAGCTGCGGATGCTTGATTTACGGCATAATAAACTGAGAGAAATTCCTTCAGTGGTGTATAGGCTGGAT
TCTCTCACCACTCTTTATCTTCGATTTAATCGTATAACTACTGTGGAAAAGGACATCAAAAACTTGTCAA
AACTCAGCATGCTTAGCATTCGAGAGAACAAAATTAAACAACTACCTGCTGAAATTGGTGAATTATGTAA
TCTCATCACGCTGGATGTAGCTCACAATCAACTTGAACACCTTCCAAAGGAGATTGGAAACTGTACACAG
ATAACCAACCTTGACTTGCAGCACAATGAACTGCTAGACCTCCCAGATACTATAGGAAACCTGTCCAGTT
TAAGTCGTCTTGGTCTGAGATATAACAGACTGTCAGCAATACCCAGATCATTAGCAAAATGCAGTGCACT
TGAAGAATTAAATTTAGAGAACAATAACATTTCTACTTTACCAGAGAGTCTTTTATCAAGTCTTGTGAAA
CTGAATAGTTTGACCTTAGCTAGAAATTGCTTCCAGTTGTATCCAGTGGGTGGTCCATCTCAGTTTTCTA
CCATCTATTCCCTCAACATGGAACACAATCGAATCAACAAAATTCCATTTGGAATTTTCTCCAGAGCAAA
AGTATTAAGTAAGCTGAATATGAAGGACAATCAGTTAACATCACTTCCCTTGGATTTTGGAACTTGGACC
AGTATGGTAGAATTGAATTTAGCCACTAATCAGCTCACAAAGATCCCTGAGGATGTGTCTGGTCTCGTTT
CTCTTGAGGTTCTTATCTTATCAAACAATCTTCTAAAGAAGCTTCCCCATGGTCTTGGAAACCTTAGGAA
GTTAAGAGAGTTGGATCTAGAAGAGAACAAATTGGAATCCTTGCCAAATGAAATTGCATATCTTAAGGAT
TTACAGAAATTAGTCTTGACAAACAACCAGTTGACCACTCTTCCCAGAGGCATTGGTCACCTTACTAATC
TCACACATCTGGGCCTTGGAGAGAACCTACTTACTCACCTTCCTGAAGAAATTGGTACACTGGAGAACCT
AGAAGAACTGTATTTGAATGACAACCCCAACCTGCATAGCCTTCCCTTTGAGCTGGCACTCTGCAGCAAG
CTTTCAATCATGAGTATTGAGAACTGTCCACTCAGTCACCTTCCACCTCAGATTGTTGCTGGGGGGCCTT
CTTTCATCATTCAGTTCTTAAAGATGCAGGGTCCATATCGTGCCATGGTCTGCCCAACTTTCTTGTACAA
AGTGGTTGATATCGGTAAGCCTATCCCTAACCCTCTCCTCGGTCTCGATTCTACGTAGTAATGAACTAGT
ACCGGTTAAGTCGACAATCAACGCGTTAAGTCGACAATCAACCTCTGGATTACAAAATTTGTGAAAGATT
GACTGGTATTCTTAACTATGTTGCTCCTTTTACGCTATGTGGATACGCTGCTTTAATGCCTTTGTATCAT
GCTATTGCTTCCCGTATGGCTTTCATTTTCTCCTCCTTGTATAAATCCTGGTTGCTGTCTCTTTATGAGG
AGTTGTGGCCCGTTGTCAGGCAACGTGGCGTGGTGTGCACTGTGTTTGCTGACGCAACCCCCACTGGTTG
GGGCATTGCCACCACCTGTCAGCTCCTTTCCGGGACTTTCGCTTTCCCCCTCCCTATTGCCACGGCGGAA
CTCATCGCCGCCTGCCTTGCCCGCTGCTGGACAGGGGCTCGGCTGTTGGGCACTGACAATTCCGTGGTGT
TGTCGGGGAAATCATCGTCCTTTCCTTGGCTGCTCGCCTGTGTTGCCACCTGGATTCTGCGCGGGACGTC
CTTCTGCTACGTCCCTTCGGCCCTCAATCCAGCGGACCTTCCTTCCCGCGGCCTGCTGCCGGCTCTGCGG
CCTCTTCCGCGTCTTCGCCTTCGCCCTCAGACGAGTCGGATCTCCCTTTGGGCCGCCTCCCCGCGTCGAC
TTTAAGACCAATGACTTACAAGGCAGCTGTAGATCTTAGCCACTTTTTAAAAGAAAAGGGGGGACTGGAA
GGGCTAATTCACTCCCAACGAAGACAAGATCTGCTTTTTGCTTGTACTGGGTCTCTCTGGTTAGACCAGA
TCTGAGCCTGGGAGCTCTCTGGCTAACTAGGGAACCCACTGCTTAAGCCTCAATAAAGCTTGCCTTGAGT
GCTTCAAGTAGTGTGTGCCCGTCTGTTGTGTGACTCTGGTAACTAGAGATCCCTCAGACCCTTTTAGTCA
GTGTGGAAAATCTCTAGCAGTACGTATAGTAGTTCATGTCATCTTATTATTCAGTATTTATAACTTGCAA
AGAAATGAATATCAGAGAGTGAGAGGAACTTGTTTATTGCAGCTTATAATGGTTACAAATAAAGCAATAG
CATCACAAATTTCACAAATAAAGCATTTTTTTCACTGCATTCTAGTTGTGGTTTGTCCAAACTCATCAAT
GTATCTTATCATGTCTGGCTCTAGCTATCCCGCCCCTAACTCCGCCCATCCCGCCCCTAACTCCGCCCAG
TTCCGCCCATTCTCCGCCCCATGGCTGACTAATTTTTTTTATTTATGCAGAGGCCGAGGCCGCCTCGGCC
TCTGAGCTATTCCAGAAGTAGTGAGGAGGCTTTTTTGGAGGCCTAGGGACGTACCCAATTCGCCCTATAG
TGAGTCGTATTACGCGCGCTCACTGGCCGTCGTTTTACAACGTCGTGACTGGGAAAACCCTGGCGTTACC
CAACTTAATCGCCTTGCAGCACATCCCCCTTTCGCCAGCTGGCGTAATAGCGAAGAGGCCCGCACCGATC
GCCCTTCCCAACAGTTGCGCAGCCTGAATGGCGAATGGG
[124 nt withheld, positions 5360-5483]
C
[91 nt withheld, positions 5485-5575]
A
[49 nt withheld, positions 5577-5625]
CCTTTGACGTTGGAGTCCACGTTCTTT
[37 nt withheld, positions 5653-5689]
ACCCTATCTCGGTCTATTCTTTTGATTTATAAGGGATTTTGCCGATTTCGGCCTATTGGTTAAAAAATGA
GCTGATTTAACAAAAATTTAACGCGAATTTTAACAAAATATTAACGCTTACAATTTAGGTGGCACTTTTC
GGGGAAATGTGCGCGGAACCCCTATTTGTTTATTTTTCTAAATACATTCAAATATGTATCCGCTCATGAG
ACAATAACCCTGATAAATGCTTCAATAATATTGAAAAAGGAAGAGTATGAGTATTCAACATTTCCGTGTC
GCCCTTATTCCCTTTTTTGCGGCATTTTGCCTTCCTGTTTTTGCTCACCCAGAAACGCTGGTGAAAGTAA
AAGATGCTGAAGATCAGTTGGGTGCACGAGTGGGTTACATCGAACTGGATCTCAACAGCGGTAAGATCCT
TGAGAGTTTTCGCCCCGAAGAACGTTTTCCAATGATGAGCACTTTTAAAGTTCTGCTATGTGGCGCGGTA
TTATCCCGTATTGACGCCGGGCAAGAGCAACTCGGTCGCCGCATACACTATTCTCAGAATGACTTGGTTG
AGTACTCACCAGTCACAGAAAAGCATCTTACGGATGGCATGACAGTAAGAGAATTATGCAGTGCTGCCAT
AACCATGAGTGATAACACTGCGGCCAACTTACTTCTGACAACGATCGGAGGACCGAAGGAGCTAACCGCT
TTTTTGCACAACATGGGGGATCATGTAACTCGCCTTGATCGTTGGGAACCGGAGCTGAATGAAGCCATAC
CAAACGACGAGCGTGACACCACGATGCCTGTAGCAATGGCAACAACGTTGCGCAAACTATTAACTGGCGA
ACTACTTACTCTAGCTTCCCGGCAACAATTAATAGACTGGATGGAGGCGGATAAAGTTGCAGGACCACTT
CTGCGCTCGGCCCTTCCGGCTGGCTGGTTTATTGCTGATAAATCTGGAGCCGGTGAGCGTGGGTCTCGCG
GTATCATTGCAGCACTGGGGCCAGATGGTAAGCCCTCCCGTATCGTAGTTATCTACACGACGGGGAGTCA
GGCAACTATGGATGAACGAAATAGACAGATCGCTGAGATAGGTGCCTCACTGATTAAGCATTGGTAACTG
TCAGACCAAGTTTACTCATATATACTTTAGATTGATTTAAAACTTCATTTTTAATTTAAAAGGATCTAGG
TGAAGATCCTTTTTGATAATCTCATGACCAAAATCCCTTAACGTGAGTTTTCGTTCCACTGAGCGTCAGA
CCCCGTAGAAAAGATCAAAGGATCTTCTTGAGATCCTTTTTTTCTGCGCGTAATCTGCTGCTTGCAAACA
AAAAAACCACCGCTACCAGCGGTGGTTTGTTTGCCGGATCAAGAGCTACCAACTCTTTTTCCGAAGGTAA
CTGGCTTCAGCAGAGCGCAGATACCAAATACTGTTCTTCTAGTGTAGCCGTAGTTAGGCCACCACTTCAA
GAACTCTGTAGCACCGCCTACATACCTCGCTCTGCTAATCCTGTTACCAGTGGCTGCTGCCAGTGGCGAT
AAGTCGTGTCTTACCGGGTTGGACTCAAGACGATAGTTACCGGATAAGGCGCAGCGGTCGGGCTGAACGG
GGGGTTCGTGCACACAGCCCAGCTTGGAGCGAACGACCTACACCGAACTGAGATACCTACAGCGTGAGCT
ATGAGAAAGCGCCACGCTTCCCGAAGGGAGAAAGGCGGACAGGTATCCGGTAAGCGGCAGGGTCGGAACA
GGAGAGCGCACGAGGGAGCTTCCAGGGGGAAACGCCTGGTATCTTTATAGTCCTGTCGGGTTTCGCCACC
TCTGACTTGAGCGTCGATTTTTGTGATGCTCGTCAGGGGGGCGGAGCCTATGGAAAAACGCCAGCAACGC
GGCCTTTTTACGGTTCCTGGCCTTTTGCTGGCCTTTTGCTCACATGTTCTTTCCTGCGTTATCCCCTGAT
TCTGTGGATAACCGTATTACCGCCTTTGAGTGAGCTGATACCGCTCGCCGCAGCCGAACGACCGAGCGCA
GCGAGTCAGTGAGCGAGGAAGCGGAAGAGCGCCCAATACGCAAACCGCCTCTCCCCGCGCGTTGGCCGAT
TCATTAATGCAGCTGGCACGACAGGTTTCCCGACTGGAAAGCGGGCAGTGAGCGCAACGCAATTAATGTG
AGTTAGCTCACTCATTAGGCACCCCAGGCTTTACACTTTATGCTTCCGGCTCGTATGTTGTGTGGAATTG
TGAGCGGATAACAATTTCACACAGGAAACAGCTATGACCATGATTACGCCAAGCGCGCAATTAACCCTCA
CTAAAGGGAACAAAAGCTGGAGCTGCAAGCTTAATGTAGTCTTATGCAATACTCTTGTAGTCTTGCAACA
TGGTAACGATGAGTTAGCAACATGCCTTACAAGGAGAGAAAAAGCACCGTGCATGCCGATTGGTGGAAGT
AAGGTGGTACGATCGTGCCTTATTAGGAAGGCAACAGACGGGTCTGACATGGATTGGACGAACCACTGAA
TTGCCGCATTGCAGAGATATTGTATTTAAGTGCCTAGCTCGATACATAAACGGGTCTCTCTGGTTAGACC
AGATCTGAGCCTGGGAGCTCTCTGGCTAACTAGGGAACCCACTGCTTAAGCCTCAATAAAGCTTGCCTTG
AGTGCTTCAAGTAGTGTGTGCCCGTCTGTTGTGTGACTCTGGTAACTAGAGATCCCTCAGACCCTTTTAG
TCAGTGTGGAAAATCTCTAGCAGTGGCGCCCGAACAGGGACTTGAAAGCGAAAGGGAAACCAGAGGAGCT
CTCTCGACGCAGGACTCGGCTTGCTGAAGCGCGCACGGCAAGAGGCGAGGGGCGGCGACTGGTGAGTACG
CCAAAAATTTTGACTAGCGGAGGCTAGAAGGAGAGAGATGGGTGCGAGAGCGTCAGTATTAAGCGGGGGA
GAATTAGATCGCGATGGGAAAAAATTCGGTTAAGGCCAGGGGGAAAGAAAAAATATAAATTAAAACATAT
AGTATGGGCAAGCAGGGAGCTAGAACGATTCGCAGTTAATCCTGGCCTGTTAGAAACATCAGAAGGCTGT
AGACAAATACTGGGACAGCTACAACCATCCCTTCAGACAGGATCAGAAGAACTTAGATCATTATATAATA
CAGTAGCAACCCTCTATTGTGTGCATCAAAGGATAGAGATAAAAGACACCAAGGAAGCTTTAGACAAGAT
AGAGGAAGAGCAAAACAAAAGTAAGACCACCGCACAGCAAGCGGCCGCTGATCTTCAGACCTGGAGGAGG
AGATATGAGGGACAATTGGAGAAGTGAATTATATAAATATAAAGTAGTAAAAATTGAACCATTAGGAGTA
GCACCCACCAAGGCAAAGAGAAGAGTGGTGCAGAGAGAAAAAAGAGCAGTGGGAATAGGAGCTTTGTTCC
TTGGGTTCTTGGGAGCAGCAGGAAGCACTATGGGCGCAGCGTCAATGACGCTGACGGTACAGGCCAGACA
ATTATTGTCTGGTATAGTGCAGCAGCAGAACAATTTGCTGAGGGCTATTGAGGCGCAACAGCATCTGTTG
CAACTCACAGTCTGGGGCATCAAGCAGCTCCAGGCAAGAATCCTGGCTGTGGAAAGATACCTAAAGGATC
AACAGCTCCTGGGGATTTGGGGTTGCTCTGGAAAACTCATTTGCACCACTGCTGTGCCTTGGAATGCTAG
TTGGAGTAATAAATCTCTGGAACAGATTTGGAATCACACGACCTGGATGGAGTGGGACAGAGAAATTAAC
AATTACACAAGCTTAATACACTCCTTAATTGAAGAATCGCAAAACCAGCAAGAAAAGAATGAACAAGAAT
TATTGGAATTAGATAAATGGGCAAGTTTGTGGAATTGGTTTAACATAACAAATTGGCTGTGGTATATAAA
ATTATTCATAATGATAGTAGGAGGCTTGGTAGGTTTAAGAATAGTTTTTGCTGTACTTTCTATAGTGAAT
AGAGTTAGGCAGGGATATTCACCATTATCGTTTCAGACCCACCTCCCAACCCCGAGGGGACCCATGCATT
GCATCTCAATTAGTCAGCAACCAGGTGTGGAAAGTCCCCAGGCTCCCCAGCAGGCAGAAGTATGCAAAGC
ATGCGTCTCAATTAGTCAGCAACCATAGTCCCGCCCCTAACTCCGCCCATCCCGCCCCTAACTCCGCCCA
GTTCCGCCCATTCTCCGCCCCATGGCTGACTAATTTTTTTTATTTATGCAGAGGCCGAGGCCGCCTCGGC
CTCTGAGCTATTCCAGAAGTAGTGAGGAGGCTTTTTTGGAGGCCTAGGCTTTTGCAAAAAGCTTTCTAGA
GGTACCACCGGAGCTTACCATGACCGAGTACAAGCCCACGGTGCGCCTCGCCACCCGCGACGACGTCCCC
AGGGCCGTACGCACCCTCGCCGCCGCGTTCGCCGACTACCCCGCCACGCGCCACACC
